Addgene plasmid #72661: LEXY TR (without KRAB domain) (pDN162)
Purpose: LexATF-T2A-NLS-LexA-mCherry-LEXY construct for light control of transcriptional repression
Depositing lab: Barbara Di Ventura & Roland Eils. Depositing organization: Deutsches Krebsforschungszentrum (DKFZ). Publication: Optogenetic control of nuclear protein export. Niopek D, Wehler P, Roensch J, Eils R, Di Ventura B. Nat Commun. 2016 Feb 8;7:10624. doi: 10.1038/ncomms10624. PubMed 26853913.
Backbone
  Vector backbone: pEGFP-N1
  Backbone manufacturer: Clontech
Growth in bacteria
  Bacterial resistance: Kanamycin, 50 μg/mL
  Growth temperature: 37°C
  Growth strain: DH5alpha
  Copy number: High Copy
Gene/Insert
  Gene/Insert name: LexATF-T2A-NLS-LexA-mCherry-LEXY
Terms and licenses: Academic/Nonprofit Terms; Industry Terms: Not Available to Industry
How to cite: LEXY TR (without KRAB domain) (pDN162) was a gift from Barbara Di Ventura & Roland Eils (Addgene plasmid # 72661 ; http://n2t.net/addgene:72661 ; RRID:Addgene_72661)
