[The description below was written by a language model from this plasmid's Addgene catalogue record and pLannotate feature annotations shown in this document.]
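Description:
LEXY TR (without KRAB domain) (pDN162) is a mammalian expression plasmid built on the Clontech pEGFP-N1 backbone and designed for optogenetic control of transcriptional repression. It replicates in E. coli at high copy from a ColE1/pUC-type origin and also carries an f1 origin. A single NeoR/KanR (Tn5 aminoglycoside phosphotransferase) cassette is driven by tandem bacterial (bla) and SV40 early promoters and terminated by an HSV TK polyadenylation signal. It provides kanamycin selection in bacteria and should permit G418 selection in mammalian cells.

The payload is one open reading frame under the CMV immediate-early enhancer/promoter, ending in an SV40 poly(A) signal, and described in the record as LexATF-T2A-NLS-LexA-mCherry-LEXY. The annotation shows two copies of a fragment of E. coli LexA. The first is followed by short matches to VP16 minimal activation-domain repeats, consistent with a LexA-based synthetic transactivator (LexATF). The T2A peptide, which is not separately annotated, causes ribosomal skipping so that a second protein is produced from the same transcript: an NLS-bearing LexA fragment fused to mCherry and the LEXY module. The region labelled miniSOG lies where LEXY is expected and probably reflects homology between LOV-type flavin-binding domains rather than a true miniSOG insert. According to the associated publication title, LEXY mediates light-controlled nuclear export.

The apparent logic is that the LexA-mCherry-LEXY protein competes with the activator at LexA operator sites on a separate reporter in the dark and leaves the nucleus on illumination, with mCherry reporting its localisation. This version lacks the KRAB repressor domain, so any repression would depend on operator occupancy alone. The record does not state whether it serves as a control or comparison variant.
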