Features (pLannotate 1.2.2; 19 found; start..end, strand, type, name):
     61..364     +  enhancer       CMV enhancer: human cytomegalovirus immediate early enhancer
    365..568     +  promoter       CMV promoter: human cytomegalovirus (CMV) immediate early promoter
    591..634     +  misc_feature   MCS (fragment): multiple cloning site
    642..902     +  CDS            lexA (fragment): LEXA_ECOLI - Also known as exrA, spr, tsl, umuA. Experimental evidence at protein level: Swiss-Prot protein existence level 1. Represses a number of genes involved in the response to DNA damage (SOS response), including recA and lexA. Binds to the 16 bp palindromic sequence 5'-CTGTATATATATACAG-3'. In the presence of single- stranded DNA, RecA interacts with LexA causing an autocatalytic cleavage which disrupts the DNA-binding part of LexA, leading to derepression of the SOS regulon and eventually DNA repair. Implicated in hydroxy radical-mediated cell death induced by hydroxyurea treatment (Pu
    942..970     +  CDS            VP160 (fragment): 10 tandem repeats of the minimal activation domain of herpes simplex virus VP16 (Cheng et al., 2013)
   1024..1048    +  CDS            VP64 (fragment): tetrameric repeat of the minimal activation domain of herpes simplex virus VP16 (Beerli et al., 1998)
   1158..1418    +  CDS            lexA (fragment): LEXA_ECOLI - Also known as exrA, spr, tsl, umuA. Experimental evidence at protein level: Swiss-Prot protein existence level 1. Represses a number of genes involved in the response to DNA damage (SOS response), including recA and lexA. Binds to the 16 bp palindromic sequence 5'-CTGTATATATATACAG-3'. In the presence of single- stranded DNA, RecA interacts with LexA causing an autocatalytic cleavage which disrupts the DNA-binding part of LexA, leading to derepression of the SOS regulon and eventually DNA repair. Implicated in hydroxy radical-mediated cell death induced by hydroxyurea treatment (Pu
   1437..2141    +  CDS            mCherry: mCherry is a basic (constitutively fluorescent) red fluorescent protein published in 2004, derived from Discosoma sp.. It is reported to be a very rapidly-maturing monomer with low acid sensitivity.
   2190..2507    +  CDS            miniSOG: miniSOG is a basic (constitutively fluorescent) cyan fluorescent protein published in 2011, derived from Arabidopsis thaliana. It requires the cofactor flavin for fluorescence.
   2639..2722    +  CDS            large T antigen (fragment): large T antigen from SV40 (simian virus 40)
   2745..2866    +  polyA_signal   SV40 poly(A) signal: SV40 polyadenylation signal
   2900..3328    -  rep_origin     f1 ori (sequence partly withheld): f1 bacteriophage origin of replication; arrow indicates direction of (+) strand synthesis
   3355..3459    +  promoter       AmpR promoter: bla
   3461..3818    +  promoter       SV40 promoter: SV40 enhancer and early promoter
   3853..4647    +  CDS            NeoR/KanR: aminoglycoside phosphotransferase from Tn5; aph(3')-II (or nptII); confers resistance to neomycin, kanamycin, and G418 (Geneticin®)
   4668..4820    +  CDS            ble (fragment): BLE_KLEPN - Experimental evidence at protein level: Swiss-Prot protein existence level 1. Binding protein with a strong affinity to the bleomycin family of antibiotics. Binds to CL990; an antimitotic-antibiotic compound. From Klebsiella pneumoniae.
   4879..4926    +  polyA_signal   HSV TK poly(A) signal: herpes simplex virus thymidine kinase polyadenylation signal (Cole and Stacy, 1985)
   5017..5033    -  polyA_signal   bGH poly(A) signal (fragment): bovine growth hormone polyadenylation signal
   5255..5843    +  rep_origin     ori: high-copy-number ColE1/pMB1/pBR322/pUC origin of replication
>Addgene plasmid #72661 | LEXY TR (without KRAB domain) (pDN162) | depositor full sequence | sequence record 133055 | Full vector sequence
TAGTTATTAATAGTAATCAATTACGGGGTCATTAGTTCATAGCCCATATATGGAGTTCCGCGTTACATAA
CTTACGGTAAATGGCCCGCCTGGCTGACCGCCCAACGACCCCCGCCCATTGACGTCAATAATGACGTATG
TTCCCATAGTAACGCCAATAGGGACTTTCCATTGACGTCAATGGGTGGAGTATTTACGGTAAACTGCCCA
CTTGGCAGTACATCAAGTGTATCATATGCCAAGTACGCCCCCTATTGACGTCAATGACGGTAAATGGCCC
GCCTGGCATTATGCCCAGTACATGACCTTATGGGACTTTCCTACTTGGCAGTACATCTACGTATTAGTCA
TCGCTATTACCATGGTGATGCGGTTTTGGCAGTACATCAATGGGCGTGGATAGCGGTTTGACTCACGGGG
ATTTCCAAGTCTCCACCCCATTGACGTCAATGGGAGTTTGTTTTGGCACCAAAATCAACGGGACTTTCCA
AAATGTCGTAACAACTCCGCCCCATTGACGCAAATGGGCGGTAGGCGTGTACGGTGGGAGGTCTATATAA
GCAGAGCTGGTTTAGTGAACCGTCAGATCCGCTAGCGCTACCGGACTCAGATCTCGAGCTCAAGCTTCGA
ATTCCGCCACCATGAAAGCTCTGACAGCCAGGCAGCAGGAAGTGTTCGATCTGATTAGAGACCACATATC
ACAGACCGGTATGCCACCTACAAGGGCAGAGATTGCACAGCGCCTTGGTTTTCGCTCACCGAATGCCGCC
GAAGAACACCTCAAGGCTCTTGCACGCAAGGGCGTTATCGAGATTGTGTCTGGGGCCTCCAGAGGCATCA
GGCTCCTCCAGGAAGAGGAAGAGGGCCTCCCCTTGGTCGGGCGCGTGGCAGCTGGTGAGCCAGGGGGCTC
CGGAGGAAGTGAGAGCGGAGGCCCCGCTGACGCCCTGGACGACTTTGACCTGGATATGCTTCCCGCAGAT
GCCCTGGACGACTTTGACTTGGACATGCTGCCCGCAGATGCGCTGGATGACTTTGATCTGGACATGCTGC
CTGGTGGTAGCGGCGAAGGTCGAGGGAGCCTGCTAACATGTGGCGATGTTGAGGAGAACCCTGGTCCCGG
GGCCGCCGCCAAGAGGGTTAAGCTCGACGGCGGTAGTATGAAGGCCCTTACTGCAAGGCAGCAAGAGGTC
TTTGACCTGATTCGAGACCATATTTCCCAGACAGGTATGCCCCCGACGAGGGCAGAGATTGCACAGCGGC
TGGGATTCCGGTCCCCGAATGCTGCGGAGGAACACTTGAAGGCCCTGGCCCGAAAAGGTGTGATTGAGAT
TGTCTCAGGAGCATCTCGGGGCATAAGATTGCTGCAGGAGGAAGAGGAGGGCCTTCCTCTTGTAGGACGC
GTAGCCGCTGGGGAACCCGGAGGATCCGGCGGCTCTGTGAGCAAGGGCGAGGAGGATAACATGGCCATCA
TCAAGGAGTTCATGCGCTTCAAGGTGCACATGGAGGGCTCCGTGAACGGCCACGAGTTCGAGATCGAGGG
CGAGGGCGAGGGCCGCCCCTACGAGGGCACCCAGACCGCCAAGCTGAAGGTGACCAAGGGTGGCCCCCTG
CCCTTCGCCTGGGACATCCTGTCCCCTCAGTTCATGTACGGCTCCAAGGCCTACGTGAAGCACCCCGCCG
ACATCCCCGACTACTTGAAGCTGTCCTTCCCCGAGGGCTTCAAGTGGGAGCGCGTGATGAACTTCGAGGA
CGGCGGCGTGGTGACCGTGACCCAGGACTCCTCCCTGCAGGACGGCGAGTTCATCTACAAGGTGAAGCTG
CGCGGCACCAACTTCCCCTCCGACGGCCCCGTAATGCAGAAGAAAACCATGGGCTGGGAGGCCTCCTCCG
AGCGGATGTACCCCGAGGACGGCGCCCTGAAGGGCGAGATCAAGCAGAGGCTGAAGCTGAAGGACGGCGG
CCACTACGACGCTGAGGTCAAGACCACCTACAAGGCCAAGAAGCCCGTGCAGCTGCCCGGCGCCTACAAC
GTCAACATCAAGTTGGACATCACCTCCCACAACGAGGACTACACCATCGTGGAACAGTACGAACGCGCCG
AGGGCCGCCACTCCACCGGCGGCATGGACGAGCTGTACAAGGGTGGATCTGGAGGTTCAGGTGGAAGTTT
GGCTACTACACTTGAACGTATTGAGAAGAACTTTGTCATTACTGACCCAAGATTGCCAGATAATCCCATT
ATATTCGCGTCCGATAGTTTCTTGCAGTTGACAGAATATAGCCGTGAAGAAATTTTGGGAAGAAACTGCA
GGTTTCTACAAGGTCCTGAAACTGATCGCGCGACAGTGAGAAAAATTAGAGATGCCATAGATAACCAAAC
AGAGGTCACTGTTCAGCTGATTAATTATACAAAGAGTGGTAAAAAGTTCTGGAACCTCTTTCACTTGCAG
CCTATGCGAGATCAGAAGGGAGATGTCCAGTACTTTATTGGGGTTCAGTTGGATGGAACTGAGCATGTCC
GAGATGCTGCCGAGAGAGAGGGAGTCATGCTGATTAAGAAAACTGCAGAAAATATTGACGAGCTGCTGAA
GGAGCTGGCCGACCTGAACCTGGACTAGCTCGAGCGGCCGCGACTCTAGATCATAATCAGCCATACCACA
TTTGTAGAGGTTTTACTTGCTTTAAAAAACCTCCCACACCTCCCCCTGAACCTGAAACATAAAATGAATG
CAATTGTTGTTGTTAACTTGTTTATTGCAGCTTATAATGGTTACAAATAAAGCAATAGCATCACAAATTT
CACAAATAAAGCATTTTTTTCACTGCATTCTAGTTGTGGTTTGTCCAAACTCATCAATGTATCTTAAGGC
GTAAATTGTAAGCGTTAATATTTTGTTAAAATTCGCGTTAAATTTTTGTTAAATCAGCTCATTTTTTAAC
CAATAGGCCGAAATCGGCAAAATCCCTTATAAATCAAAAGAATAGACCGAGATAGGGT
[37 nt withheld, positions 2999-3035]
AAAGAACGTGGACTCCAACGTCAAAGG
[49 nt withheld, positions 3063-3111]
T
[91 nt withheld, positions 3113-3203]
G
[124 nt withheld, positions 3205-3328]
CAGGTGGCACTTTTCGGGGAAATGTGCGCGGAACCCCTATTTGTTTATTTTTCTAAATACATTCAAATAT
GTATCCGCTCATGAGACAATAACCCTGATAAATGCTTCAATAATATTGAAAAAGGAAGAGTCCTGAGGCG
GAAAGAACCAGCTGTGGAATGTGTGTCAGTTAGGGTGTGGAAAGTCCCCAGGCTCCCCAGCAGGCAGAAG
TATGCAAAGCATGCATCTCAATTAGTCAGCAACCAGGTGTGGAAAGTCCCCAGGCTCCCCAGCAGGCAGA
AGTATGCAAAGCATGCATCTCAATTAGTCAGCAACCATAGTCCCGCCCCTAACTCCGCCCATCCCGCCCC
TAACTCCGCCCAGTTCCGCCCATTCTCCGCCCCATGGCTGACTAATTTTTTTTATTTATGCAGAGGCCGA
GGCCGCCTCGGCCTCTGAGCTATTCCAGAAGTAGTGAGGAGGCTTTTTTGGAGGCCTAGGCTTTTGCAAA
GATCGATCAAGAGACAGGATGAGGATCGTTTCGCATGATTGAACAAGATGGATTGCACGCAGGTTCTCCG
GCCGCTTGGGTGGAGAGGCTATTCGGCTATGACTGGGCACAACAGACAATCGGCTGCTCTGATGCCGCCG
TGTTCCGGCTGTCAGCGCAGGGGCGCCCGGTTCTTTTTGTCAAGACCGACCTGTCCGGTGCCCTGAATGA
ACTGCAAGACGAGGCAGCGCGGCTATCGTGGCTGGCCACGACGGGCGTTCCTTGCGCAGCTGTGCTCGAC
GTTGTCACTGAAGCGGGAAGGGACTGGCTGCTATTGGGCGAAGTGCCGGGGCAGGATCTCCTGTCATCTC
ACCTTGCTCCTGCCGAGAAAGTATCCATCATGGCTGATGCAATGCGGCGGCTGCATACGCTTGATCCGGC
TACCTGCCCATTCGACCACCAAGCGAAACATCGCATCGAGCGAGCACGTACTCGGATGGAAGCCGGTCTT
GTCGATCAGGATGATCTGGACGAAGAGCATCAGGGGCTCGCGCCAGCCGAACTGTTCGCCAGGCTCAAGG
CGAGCATGCCCGACGGCGAGGATCTCGTCGTGACCCATGGCGATGCCTGCTTGCCGAATATCATGGTGGA
AAATGGCCGCTTTTCTGGATTCATCGACTGTGGCCGGCTGGGTGTGGCGGACCGCTATCAGGACATAGCG
TTGGCTACCCGTGATATTGCTGAAGAGCTTGGCGGCGAATGGGCTGACCGCTTCCTCGTGCTTTACGGTA
TCGCCGCTCCCGATTCGCAGCGCATCGCCTTCTATCGCCTTCTTGACGAGTTCTTCTGAGCGGGACTCTG
GGGTTCGAAATGACCGACCAAGCGACGCCCAACCTGCCATCACGAGATTTCGATTCCACCGCCGCCTTCT
ATGAAAGGTTGGGCTTCGGAATCGTTTTCCGGGACGCCGGCTGGATGATCCTCCAGCGCGGGGATCTCAT
GCTGGAGTTCTTCGCCCACCCTAGGGGGAGGCTAACTGAAACACGGAAGGAGACAATACCGGAAGGAACC
CGCGCTATGACGGCAATAAAAAGACAGAATAAAACGCACGGTGTTGGGTCGTTTGTTCATAAACGCGGGG
TTCGGTCCCAGGGCTGGCACTCTGTCGATACCCCACCGAGACCCCATTGGGGCCAATACGCCCGCGTTTC
TTCCTTTTCCCCACCCCACCCCCCAAGTTCGGGTGAAGGCCCAGGGCTCGCAGCCAACGTCGGGGCGGCA
GGCCCTGCCATAGCCTCAGGTTACTCATATATACTTTAGATTGATTTAAAACTTCATTTTTAATTTAAAA
GGATCTAGGTGAAGATCCTTTTTGATAATCTCATGACCAAAATCCCTTAACGTGAGTTTTCGTTCCACTG
AGCGTCAGACCCCGTAGAAAAGATCAAAGGATCTTCTTGAGATCCTTTTTTTCTGCGCGTAATCTGCTGC
TTGCAAACAAAAAAACCACCGCTACCAGCGGTGGTTTGTTTGCCGGATCAAGAGCTACCAACTCTTTTTC
CGAAGGTAACTGGCTTCAGCAGAGCGCAGATACCAAATACTGTCCTTCTAGTGTAGCCGTAGTTAGGCCA
CCACTTCAAGAACTCTGTAGCACCGCCTACATACCTCGCTCTGCTAATCCTGTTACCAGTGGCTGCTGCC
AGTGGCGATAAGTCGTGTCTTACCGGGTTGGACTCAAGACGATAGTTACCGGATAAGGCGCAGCGGTCGG
GCTGAACGGGGGGTTCGTGCACACAGCCCAGCTTGGAGCGAACGACCTACACCGAACTGAGATACCTACA
GCGTGAGCTATGAGAAAGCGCCACGCTTCCCGAAGGGAGAAAGGCGGACAGGTATCCGGTAAGCGGCAGG
GTCGGAACAGGAGAGCGCACGAGGGAGCTTCCAGGGGGAAACGCCTGGTATCTTTATAGTCCTGTCGGGT
TTCGCCACCTCTGACTTGAGCGTCGATTTTTGTGATGCTCGTCAGGGGGGCGGAGCCTATGGAAAAACGC
CAGCAACGCGGCCTTTTTACGGTTCCTGGCCTTTTGCTGGCCTTTTGCTCACATGTTCTTTCCTGCGTTA
TCCCCTGATTCTGTGGATAACCGTATTACCGCCATGCAT
