>Addgene plasmid #72661 | LEXY TR (without KRAB domain) (pDN162) | addgene partial sequence | sequence record 135503 | CMV-F 5'-CGCAAATGGGCGGTAGGCGTG-3'
CTATATAAGCAGAGCTGGTTTAGTGAACCGTCAGATCCGCTAGCGCTACCGGACTCAGATCTCGAGCTCA
AGCTTCGAATTCCGCCACCATGAAAGCTCTGACAGCCAGGCAGCAGGAAGTGTTCGATCTGATTAGAGAC
CACATATCACAGACCGGTATGCCACCTACAAGGGCAGAGATTGCACAGCGCCTTGGTTTTCGCTCACCGA
ATGCCGCCGAAGAACACCTCAAGGCTCTTGCACGCAAGGGCGTTATCGAGATTGTGTCTGGGGCCTCCAG
AGGCATCAGGCTCCTCCAGGAAGAGGAAGAGGGCCTCCCCTTGGTCGGGCGCGTGGCAGCTGGTGAGCCA
GGGGGCTCCGGAGGAAGTGAGAGCGGAGGCCCCGCTGACGCCCTGGACGACTTTGACCTGGATATGCTTC
CCGCAGATGCCCTGGACGACTTTGACTTGGACATGCTGCCCGCAGATGCGCTGGATGACTTTGATCTGGA
CATGCTGCCTGGTGGTAGCGGCGAAGGTCGAGGGAGCCTGCTAACATGTGGCGATGTTGAGGAGAACCCT
GGTCCCGGGGCCGCCGCCAAGAGGGTTAAGCTCGACGGCGGTAGTATGAAGGCCCTTACTGCAAGGCAGC
AAGAGGTCTTTGACCTGATTCGAGACCATATTTCCCAGACAGGTATGCCCCCGACGAGGGCAGAGATTGC
ACAGCGGCTGGGATTCCGGTCCCCGAATGCTGCGGAGGAACACTTGAAGGCCCTGGCCCGAAAAGGTGTG
ATTGAGATTGTCTCAGGAGCATCTCGGGGCATAAGATTGCTGCAGGAGGAAGAGGAGGGCCTTCCTCTTG
TAGGACGCGTAGCCGCTGGGGAACCCGGAGGATCCGGCGGCTCTGTGAGCAAGGGCGAGGAGGATAACAT
GGCCATCATCAAGGAGTTCATGCGCTTCAAGGTGCACATGGAGGGCTCCGTGAACGGCCACGAGTTCGAG
ATCGAGGGCGAGGGCGAGGGCCGCCCCTACGAGGGCACCCAGACCGCCAAGCTGAAGGTGACCAAGGGTG
GCCCC
