>Addgene plasmid #72661 | LEXY TR (without KRAB domain) (pDN162) | addgene partial sequence | sequence record 135504 | SV40pA-R 5'-GAAATTTGTGATGCTATTGC-3'
TTATAAGCTGCAATAAACAAGTTAACAACAACAATTGCATTCATTTTATGTTTCAGGTTCAGGGGGAGGT
GTGGGAGGTTTTTTAAAGCAAGTAAAACCTCTACAAATGTGGTATGGCTGATTATGATCTAGAGTCGCGG
CCGCTCGAGCTAGTCCAGGTTCAGGTCGGCCAGCTCCTTCAGCAGCTCGTCAATATTTTCTGCAGTTTTC
TTAATCAGCATGACTCCCTCTCTCTCGGCAGCATCTCGGACATGCTCAGTTCCATCCAACTGAACCCCAA
TAAAGTACTGGACATCTCCCTTCTGATCTCGCATAGGCTGCAAGTGAAAGAGGTTCCAGAACTTTTTACC
ACTCTTTGTATAATTAATCAGCTGAACAGTGACCTCTGTTTGGTTATCTATGGCATCTCTAATTTTTCTC
ACTGTCGCGCGATCAGTTTCAGGACCTTGTAGAAACCTGCAGTTTCTTCCCAAAATTTCTTCACGGCTAT
ATTCTGTCAACTGCAAGAAACTATCGGACGCGAATATAATGGGATTATCTGGCAATCTTGGGTCAGTAAT
GACAAAGTTCTTCTCAATACGTTCAAGTGTAGTAGCCAAACTTCCACCTGAACCTCCAGATCCACCCTTG
TACAGCTCGTCCATGCCGCCGGTGGAGTGGCGGCCCTCGGCGCGTTCGTACTGTTCCACGATGGTGTAGT
CCTCGTTGTGGGAGGTGATGTCCAACTTGATGTTGACGTTGTAGGCGCCGGGCAGCTGCACGGGCTTCTT
GGCCTTGTAGGTGGTCTTGACCTCAGCGTCGTAGTGGCCGCCGTCCTTCAGCTTCAGCCTCTGCTTGATC
TCGCCCTTCAGGGCGCCGTCCTCGGGGTACATCCGCTCGGAGGAGGCCTCCCAGCCCATGGTTTTCTTCT
GCATTACGGGGCCGTCGGAGGGGAAGTTGGTGCCGCGCAGCTTCACCTTGTAGATGAACTCGCCGTCCTG
CAGGGAGGAGTCCTGGGTCACGGTCACCACGCCGCCGTCCTCGAAGTTCATCACGCGCTCCCACTTGAAG
CCCTCGGGG
